Addgene plasmid #27520: pBS ZfHoxb1b
Depositing lab: Victoria Prince. Depositing organization: University of Chicago.
Backbone
  Vector backbone: pBluescript II
  Backbone manufacturer: Stratagene
  Backbone size w/o insert (bp): 3000
  Vector type: Riboprobe synthesis
Growth in bacteria
  Bacterial resistance: Ampicillin, 100 μg/mL
  Growth temperature: 37°C
  Growth strain: DH5alpha
  Copy number: High Copy
Gene/Insert
  Gene/Insert name: Hoxb1b
  Species: D. rerio (zebrafish)
  Insert size (bp): 1000
  Entrez Gene: hoxb1b (a.k.a. cb249, hoxa1, Hoxa-1, id:ibd5001)
  Cloning method: Restriction Enzyme; 5′ cloning site XhoI (not destroyed); 3′ cloning site XbaI (not destroyed)
  Sequencing primers: 5′ T7; 3′ T3
Terms and licenses: Academic/Nonprofit Terms; Industry Terms: Not Available to Industry
How to cite: pBS ZfHoxb1b was a gift from Victoria Prince (Addgene plasmid # 27520 ; http://n2t.net/addgene:27520 ; RRID:Addgene_27520)
