[The description below was written by a language model from this plasmid's Addgene catalogue record.]
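Description:
pBS ZfHoxb1b is a bacterial cloning plasmid built on the pBluescript II backbone (about 3 kb) and catalogued as a template for riboprobe synthesis. It is maintained in E. coli as a high-copy plasmid under ampicillin selection. No feature table accompanies the record, so the exact pBluescript II variant and the positions of individual backbone elements are not stated.

The insert is roughly 1 kb of the zebrafish (Danio rerio) hoxb1b gene, a Hox-family homeobox transcription factor gene that also appears under older aliases such as hoxa1. It was cloned by restriction digestion between XhoI at the 5′ end and XbaI at the 3′ end, and both sites remain intact, so the fragment can be excised or the plasmid linearised at either junction. The record does not specify whether the insert is the full coding sequence or a partial cDNA.

The recorded sequencing primers are T7 on the 5′ side and T3 on the 3′ side. This matches the usual pBluescript layout, in which opposing T7 and T3 phage RNA polymerase promoters flank the polylinker. With that arrangement, linearising the plasmid on one side of the insert and transcribing in vitro from the opposite promoter gives run-off RNA of defined strand. Given the listed orientation, T3 would be expected to produce the antisense strand and T7 the sense strand, although the record does not say this explicitly. Labelled antisense transcripts of this kind are typically used as in situ hybridisation probes to detect hoxb1b mRNA expression in zebrafish embryos, with sense transcripts serving as controls.
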