>Addgene plasmid #27520 | pBS ZfHoxb1b | addgene partial sequence | sequence record 33895 | 27520 with T7
TTGGTCAGTCAACAATGAATTCTTACTTAGATTATACGATTTATAACCGTGGTTCTAACACTTATAGTTC
GAAAGTTGGGTGTTTTCCTGTAGAGCAAGAATACTTGCCAAGTGCTTGTGCAAGTACAAATAGTTACATT
CCCGAGGGACGGCCAGTCGGAGGAAACACTTTCACATCGGCACCGCACGAAACTCATGGCACATCTTACG
CACAAATTCAATCGCAGCCCTTCCACCTCAACGTGGACATGGGTAAAACAGGACACAGCAATTTCTGCAA
GCAAACCAGACCTCCTCATTCGGACTATGGACATCAACACGTTCTCACTCAAGCAGATGACCACATGCGC
CTTCAGTCCCCTGGCTTTTCCGTCGTGAATATGGGAGCCAATATTGGAACTTACAGTGAATCAAACTGCA
GGCCTGGCTCGGTCTCTGCAAGCCACTATCAATCATATGCATATGGAGAACCCGAACCACACGGCTATGG
TTCGTTCAGCAAGTATCAGGTCTCCCCTGACAGTGACAGCGACTCCAAGACGAACATTAAACAAGCGCCA
ACCTTTGACTGGATGAAAGTCAAGAGGAATCCCCCTAAAACAGTTAAAGTCGCCGAATACGGAATCCATG
GCCAGCAGAACATAATACGCACCAATTTCACCACCAAGCAGCTCACGGAACTTGAGAAGGAGTTTCACTT
CAACAAATACTTGACCAGAGCGCGCAGAGTGGAGGTGGCCGCCACACTCGAACTGAACGAAACGCA
